Addgene plasmid #13918: pSLAX13 (CT#232)
Purpose: (Empty Backbone)
Depositing lab: Cliff Tabin. Depositing organization: Harvard Medical School. Publication: Targeted gene misexpression in chick limb buds using avian replication-competent retroviruses. Logan M, Tabin C. Methods. 1998 Apr . 14(4):407-20. 10.1006/meth.1998.0595 PubMed 9608511.
Backbone
  Vector backbone: Modified pBluescript
  Backbone size (bp): 3000
  Vector type: Bacterial Expression
Growth in bacteria
  Bacterial resistance: Ampicillin, 100 μg/mL
  Growth temperature: 37°C
  Growth strain: DH5alpha
  Copy number: High Copy
Gene/Insert
  Gene/Insert name: None
  Cloning method: Restriction Enzyme
  Sequencing primers: 5′ T3; 3′ T7
Terms and licenses: Academic/Nonprofit Terms; Industry Terms: Not Available to Industry
Depositor comments: pSlax13 is a convenient entry vector for cloning into the pRCAS BP vectors. Clone your gene into pSlax13, then cut with ClaI to move your gene into pRCAS BP. pSlax13 has the advantage of allowing all the cloning steps to be carried out in a relatively small, high copy number vector. pSlax13 was constructed by placing a ClaI adapter fragment into a Bluescript derivative. See author's map for information on the multiple cloning site. For more information on the RCAS system, visit http://home.ncifcrf.gov/hivdrp/RCAS/index.html
How to cite: pSLAX13 (CT#232) was a gift from Cliff Tabin (Addgene plasmid # 13918 ; http://n2t.net/addgene:13918 ; RRID:Addgene_13918)
