[The description below was written by a language model from this plasmid's Addgene catalogue record.]
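Description:
pSLAX13 is an empty shuttle (adapter) plasmid built on a modified pBluescript backbone of roughly 3 kb, catalogued as a bacterial vector and carrying no insert. It is maintained in E. coli as a high-copy plasmid under ampicillin selection. According to the record, it was made by placing a ClaI adapter fragment into a Bluescript derivative, so that the multiple cloning site is bracketed by ClaI sites. The T3 and T7 primer sites listed for sequencing flank the cloning region, as is usual for Bluescript-type plasmids. The exact composition of the polylinker is not given in the record, which refers instead to the depositor's map, and no feature table is available to confirm other elements of the backbone.

Its role is as an entry vector for the RCAS family of avian replication-competent retroviral vectors, specifically the pRCAS BP plasmids. A gene of interest is first cloned into pSLAX13 by restriction-enzyme cloning, where all manipulation steps can be carried out in a small, high-yield plasmid rather than in the much larger proviral construct. The finished insert is then excised as a ClaI fragment and transferred into the ClaI site of pRCAS BP. The resulting retroviral vectors are used for targeted gene misexpression in avian tissue, with the associated publication describing application in chick limb buds. pSLAX13 itself supplies no stated eukaryotic promoter, tag or reporter; expression of the transferred gene depends on the recipient RCAS vector.
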