>Addgene plasmid #13918 | pSLAX13 (CT#232) | addgene partial sequence | sequence record 20181 | 13918 with T3
CGATTCTAGACCACTGTGGCCAGGCGGTAGCTGGGACGTGCAGCCGACCACCATGGCCATGATTACGAAT
TCGAGCTCGCCCGGGGATCCTCTAGAGTCGACCTGCAGCCAAGCTTATCGATACCGTCGACCTCGATCGA
GGGGGGGCCCGGTACCCAATTCGCCCTATAGTGAGTCGTATTACAATTCACTGGCCGTCGTTTTACAACG
TCGTGACTGGGAAAACCCTGGCGTTACCCAACTTAATCGCCTTGCAGCACATCCCCCTTTCGCCAGCTGG
CGTAATAGCGAAGAGGCCCGCACCGATCGCCCTTCCCAACAGTTGCGCAGCCTGAATGGCGAATGGG
[124 nt withheld, positions 348-471]
C
[91 nt withheld, positions 473-563]
A
[49 nt withheld, positions 565-613]
CCTTTGACGTTGGAGTCCACGTTCTTT
[37 nt withheld, positions 641-677]
ACCCTATCTCGGTCTATTCTTTTGATTTATAAGGGATTTTGCCGATTTCGGCCTATTGGTTAAAAAATGA
GCTGATTTAACAAAAATTTAACGCGA
